>Addgene plasmid #169111 | pNB200 | addgene full sequence | sequence record 334339 | Addgene NGS Result
GACGTCAAGAAACCAATTGTCCATATTGCATCAGACATTGCCGTCACTGCGTCTTTTACTGGCTCTTCTC
GCTAACCAAACCGGTAACCCCGCTTATTAAAAGCATTCTGTAACAAAGCGGGACCAAAGCCATGACAAAA
ACGCGTAACAAAAGTGTCTATAATCACGGCAGAAAAGTCCACATTGATTATTTGCACGGCGTCACACTTT
GCTATGCCATAGCATTTTTATCCATAAGATTAGCGGATCCTACCTGACGCTTTTTATCGCAACTCTCTAC
TGTTTCTCCATAGAATTCATTAAAGAGGAGAAAGGTACCAGAGACCAGCTGGCACGACAGGTTTCCCGAC
TGGAAAGCGGGCAGTGAGCGCAACGCAATTAATGTGAGTTAGCTCACTCATTAGGCACCCCAGGCTTTAC
ACTTTATGCTTCCGGCTCGTATGTTGTGTGGAATTGTGAGCGGATAACAATTTCACACAGGAAACAGCTA
TGACCATGATTACGCCAAGCTTGCATGCCTGCAGGTCGACTCTAGAGGATCCCCGCGTACCGAGCTCGAA
TTCACTGGCCGTCGTTTTACAACGTCGTGACTGGGAAAACCCTGGCGTTACCCAACTTAATCGCCTTGCA
GCACATCCCCCTTTCGCCAGCTGGCGTAATAGCGAAGAGGCCCGCACCGATCGCCCTTCCCAACAGTTGC
GCAGCCTGAATGGCGAATGGCGCCTGATGCGGTATTTTCTCCTTACGCATCTGTGCGGTATTTCACACCG
CATATGGTGCACTCTCAGTACAATCTGCTCTGATGCCGCATAGTTAAGCCAGCCCCGACACCCGCCAACA
CCCGCTGACGCGCCCTGACGGGCTTGTCTGCTCCCGGCATCCGCTTACAGGTCTCTCCCGGGGGATCCCA
TGGTACGCGTGCTAGAGGCATCAAATAAAACGAAAGGCTCAGTCGAAAGACTGGGCCTTTCGTTTTATCT
GTTGTTTGTCGGTGAACGCTCTCCTGAGTAGGACAAATCCGCCGCCCTAGACCTAGGGCGTTCGGCTGCG
GCGAGCGGTATCAGCTCACTCAAAGGCGGTAATACGGTTATCCACAGAATCAGGGGATAACGCAGGAAAG
AACATGTGAGCAAAAGGCCAGCAAAAGGCCAGGAACCGTAAAAAGGCCGCGTTGCTGGCGTTTTTCCATA
GGCTCCGCCCCCCTGACGAGCATCACAAAAATCGACGCTCAAGTCAGAGGTGGCGAAACCCGACAGGACT
ATAAAGATACCAGGCGTTTCCCCCTGGAAGCTCCCTCGTGCGCTCTCCTGTTCCGACCCTGCCGCTTACC
GGATACCTGTCCGCCTTTCTCCCTTCGGGAAGCGTGGCGCTTTCTCATAGCTCACGCTGTAGGTATCTCA
GTTCGGTGTAGGTCGTTCGCTCCAAGCTGGGCTGTGTGCACGAACCCCCCGTTCAGCCCGACCGCTGCGC
CTTATCCGGTAACTATCGTCTTGAGTCCAACCCGGTAAGACACGACTTATCGCCACTGGCAGCAGCCACT
GGTAACAGGATTAGCAGAGCGAGGTATGTAGGCGGTGCTACAGAGTTCTTGAAGTGGTGGCCTAACTACG
GCTACACTAGAAGGACAGTATTTGGTATCTGCGCTCTGCTGAAGCCAGTTACCTTCGGAAAAAGAGTTGG
TAGCTCTTGATCCGGCAAACAAACCACCGCTGGTAGCGGTGGTTTTTTTGTTTGCAAGCAGCAGATTACG
CGCAGAAAAAAAGGATCTCAAGAAGATCCTTTGATCTTTTCTACGGGGTCTGACGCTCAGTGGAACGAAA
ACTCACGTTAAGGGATTTTGGTCATGACTAGTGCTTGGATTCTCACCAATAAAAAACGCCCGGCGGCAAC
CGAGCGTTCTGAACAAATCCAGATGGAGTTCTGAGGTCATTACTGGATCTATCAACAGGAGTCCAAGCGA
GCTCGTAAACTTGGTCTGACAGTTACCAATGCTTAATCAGTGAGGCACCTATCTCAGCGATCTGTCTATT
TCGTTCATCCATAGTTGCCTGACTCCCCGTCGTGTAGATAACTACGATACGGGAGGGCTTACCATCTGGC
CCCAGTGCTGCAATGATACCGCGGGACCCACGCTCACCGGCTCCAGATTTATCAGCAATAAACCAGCCAG
CCGGAAGGGCCGAGCGCAGAAGTGGTCCTGCAACTTTATCCGCCTCCATCCAGTCTATTAATTGTTGCCG
GGAAGCTAGAGTAAGTAGTTCGCCAGTTAATAGTTTGCGCAACGTTGTTGCCATTGCTACAGGCATCGTG
GTGTCACGCTCGTCGTTTGGTATGGCTTCATTCAGCTCCGGTTCCCAACGATCAAGGCGAGTTACATGAT
CCCCCATGTTGTGCAAAAAAGCGGTTAGCTCCTTCGGTCCTCCGATCGTTGTCAGAAGTAAGTTGGCCGC
AGTGTTATCACTCATGGTTATGGCAGCACTGCATAATTCTCTTACTGTCATGCCATCCGTAAGATGCTTT
TCTGTGACTGGTGAGTACTCAACCAAGTCATTCTGAGAATAGTGTATGCGGCGACCGAGTTGCTCTTGCC
CGGCGTCAATACGGGATAATACCGCGCCACATAGCAGAACTTTAAAAGTGCTCATCATTGGAAAACGTTC
TTCGGGGCGAAAACTCTCAAGGATCTTACCGCTGTTGAGATCCAGTTCGATGTAACCCACTCGTGCACCC
AACTGATCTTCAGCATCTTTTACTTTCACCAGCGTTTCTGGGTGAGCAAAAACAGGAAGGCAAAATGCCG
CAAAAAAGGGAATAAGGGCGACACGGAAATGTTGAATACTCATACTCTTCCTTTTTCAATATTATTGAAG
CATTTATCAGGGTTATTGTCTCATGAGCGGATACATATTTGAATGTATTTAGAAAAATAAACAAATAGGG
GTTCCGCGCACATTTCCCCGAAAAGTGCCACCT
Features (pLannotate 1.2.2; 13 found; start..end, strand, type, name):
      7..291     +  promoter       araBAD promoter: araBAD; promoter of the L-arabinose operon of E. coli; the araC regulatory gene is transcribed in the opposite direction (Guzman et al., 1995)
    326..367     +  CDS            lacI (fragment): lac repressor; lacI; The lac repressor binds to the lac operator to inhibit transcription in E. coli. This inhibition can be relieved by adding lactose or isopropyl-β-D-thiogalactopyranoside (IPTG).
    380..401     +  protein_bind   CAP binding site: CAP binding activates transcription in the presence of cAMP. E. coli catabolite activator protein
    416..446     +  promoter       lac promoter: promoter for the E. coli lac operon
    454..470     +  protein_bind   lac operator: The lac repressor binds to the lac operator to inhibit transcription in E. coli. This inhibition can be relieved by adding lactose or isopropyl-β-D-thiogalactopyranoside (IPTG). lac repressor encoded by lacI
    507..563     -  misc_feature   MCS: pUC18/19 multiple cloning site
    560..717     +  CDS            lacZα (fragment): LacZα fragment of β-galactosidase; lacZ fragment
    723..822     -  misc_feature   bom (fragment): basis of mobility region from pBR322
    932..1018    +  terminator     rrnB T1 terminator: Escherichia coli rrnB; transcription terminator T1 from the E. coli rrnB gene
   1183..1771    -  rep_origin     ori: high-copy-number ColE1/pMB1/pBR322/pUC origin of replication
   1859..1953    -  terminator     lambda t0 terminator: transcription terminator from phage lambda
   1983..2843    -  CDS            AmpR: β-lactamase; bla; confers resistance to ampicillin, carbenicillin, and related antibiotics
   2844..2948    -  promoter       AmpR promoter: bla
