[The description below was written by a language model from this plasmid's Addgene catalogue record and pLannotate feature annotations shown in this document.]
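Description:
pNB200 is a small, high-copy bacterial expression plasmid (2,973 nt in the sequenced record) that serves as the empty backbone for expressing target genes in the TESEC system, an engineered E. coli platform associated in the record with low-cost anti-mycobacterial drug discovery. It replicates from a ColE1/pUC-type origin and is selected with ampicillin through a β-lactamase gene driven by its native bla promoter and followed by a phage lambda t0 terminator. The depositor notes that the design was adapted from earlier synthetic gene-circuit plasmids.

The expression region begins with the arabinose-inducible araBAD promoter. The feature table does not show an araC regulator on the plasmid, so regulation presumably depends on araC supplied by the host or another construct. Downstream sits a roughly 581 bp lacZ-derived segment that looks like a transplanted pUC-style lacZα cassette: a short lacI remnant, CAP binding site, lac promoter and operator, the pUC18/19 multiple cloning site, and a partial lacZα coding sequence. It is followed by a fragment of the pBR322 bom region and then the rrnB T1 terminator, which closes the transcription unit. The catalogue lists the insert as lacZ from E. coli K12 MG1655, codon optimized, but the annotated coding portion is only the α fragment, not full-length β-galactosidase.

This arrangement suggests that the lacZα cassette acts as a placeholder that is replaced by a target gene, placing that gene under arabinose-titratable control and possibly allowing blue/white screening. The record does not state this explicitly, and the cloning sites are listed as unknown.
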