Addgene plasmid #169111: pNB200
Purpose: TESEC backbone for target expression
Depositing lab: Edwin Wintermute. Depositing organization: INSERM U1284, Center for Research and Interdisciplinarity (CRI). Publication: Low-cost anti-mycobacterial drug discovery using engineered E. coli. Bongaerts N, Edoo Z, Abukar AA, Song X, Sosa-Carrillo S, Haggenmueller S, Savigny J, Gontier S, Lindner AB, Wintermute EH. Nat Commun. 2022 Jul 7;13(1):3905. doi: 10.1038/s41467-022-31570-3. PubMed 35798732.
Backbone
  Vector backbone: pNB200
  Backbone size w/o insert (bp): 2400
  Vector type: Bacterial Expression, Synthetic Biology
Growth in bacteria
  Bacterial resistance: Ampicillin, 100 μg/mL
  Growth temperature: 37°C
  Growth strain: DH5alpha
  Copy number: High Copy
Gene/Insert
  Gene/Insert name: lacZ
  Species: Escherichia coli K12 MG1655
  Insert size (bp): 581
  Mutation: Codon optimized for E. coli
  Entrez Gene: lacZ (a.k.a. b0344, ECK0341)
  Cloning method: Restriction Enzyme; 5′ cloning site unknown (unknown if destroyed); 3′ cloning site unknown (unknown if destroyed)
  Sequencing primers: 5′ unknown
Terms and licenses: Academic/Nonprofit Terms; Industry Terms: Not Available to Industry
Depositor comments: Plasmid design adapted from Daniel R, Rubens JR, Sarpeshkar R, Lu TK. Synthetic analog computation in living cells. Nature. 2013 May;497(7451):619–23. Please visit https://doi.org/10.1101/2021.03.26.437171 for bioRxiv preprint.
How to cite: pNB200 was a gift from Edwin Wintermute (Addgene plasmid # 169111 ; http://n2t.net/addgene:169111 ; RRID:Addgene_169111)
